>Addgene plasmid #167123 | p35S_GFP-EVDinter-GUS | depositor full sequence | sequence record 324477 | p35S_GFP-EVDinter-GUS sequence 12738 bps
GTATAGAAAAGTTGATTTAGGTGACACTATAGAATACTCAAGCTATGCATCCAACGCGTTGGGAGCTCTC
CCATATGGTCGAGATCTCCTTTGCCCCGGAGATCACCATGGACGACTTTCTCTATCTCTACGATCTAGGA
AGAAAGTTCGACGGAGAAGGTGACGATACCATGTTCACCACCGATAATGAGAAGATTAGCCTCTTCAATT
TCAGAAAGAATGCTGACCCACAGATGGTTAGAGAGGCCTACGCGGCAGGTCTCATCAAGACGATCTACCC
GAGTAATAATCTCCAGGAGATCAAATACCTTCCCAAGAAGGTTAAAGATGCAGTCAAAAGATTCAGGACT
AACTGCATCAAGAACACAGAGAAAGATATATTTCTCAAGATCAGAAGTACTATTCCAGTATGGACGATTC
AAGGCTTGCTTCATAAACCAAGGCAAGTAATAGAGATTGGAGTCTCTAAGAAAGTAGTTCCTACTGAATC
AAAGGCCATGGAGTCAAAAATTCAGATCGAGGATCTAACAGAACTCGCCGTGAAGACTGGCGAACAGTTC
ATACAGAGTCTTTTACGACTCAATGACAAGAAGAAAATCTTCGTCAACATGGTGGAGCACGACACTCTCG
TCTACTCCAAGAATATCAAAGATACAGTCTCAGAAGACCAAAGGGCTATTGAGACTTTTCAACAAAGGGT
AATATCGGGAAACCTCCTCGGATTCCATTGCCCAGCTATCTGTCACTTCATCAAAAGGACAGTAGAAAAG
GAAGGTGGCACCTACAAATGCCATCATTGCGATAAAGGAAAGGCTATCGTTCAAGATGCCTCTGCCGACA
GTGGTCCCAAAGATGGACCCCCACCCACGAGGAGCATCGTGGAAAAAGAAGACGTTCCAACCACGTCTTC
AAAGCAAGTGGATTGATGTGATATCTCCACTGACGTAAGGGATGACGCACAATCCCACTATCCTTCGCAA
GACCCTTCCTCTATATAAGGAAGTTCATTTCATTTGGAGAGGACTGCAGGACGATCCGTATTTTTACAAC
AATTACCACAACAAAACAAACAACAAACAACATTACAATTTACTATTCTAGTCGACCTGCAGGCGGCCGC
ACTAGTGATATCACAAGTTTGTACAAAAAAGCAGGCTATGAGTAAAGGAGAAGAACTTTTCACTGGAGTT
GTCCCAATTCTTGTTGAATTAGATGGTGATGTTAATGGGCACAAATTTTCTGTCAGTGGAGAGGGTGAAG
GTGATGCAACATACGGAAAACTTACCCTTAAATTTATTTGCACTACTGGAAAACTACCTGTTCCATGGCC
AACCCTGGTCACCACCCTGACCTACGGCGTGCAGTGCTTCTCCCGTTACCCTGATCATATGAAGCGGCAC
GACTTCTTCAAGAGCGCCATGCCTGAGGGATACGTGCAGGAGAGGACCATCTTCTTCAAGGACGACGGGA
ACTACAAGACACGTGCTGAAGTCAAGTTTGAGGGAGACACCCTCGTCAACAGGATCGAGCTTAAGGGAAT
CGATTTCAAGGAGGACGGAAACATCCTCGGCCACAAGTTGGAATACAACTACAACTCCCACAACGTATAC
ATCATGGCCGACAAGCAAAAGAACGGCATCAAAGCCAACTTCAAGACCCGCCACAACATCGAAGACGGCG
GCGTGCAACTCGCTGATCATTATCAACAAAATACTCCAATTGGCGATGGCCCTGTCCTTTTACCAGACAA
CCATTACCTGTCCACACAATCTGCCCTTTCGAAAGATCCCAACGAAAAGAGAGACCACATGGTCCTTCTT
GAGTTTGTAACAGCTGCTGGGATTACACATGGCATGGTAGAACTATACAAACTCGAGGAGACATCCACAT
CATTCGGAGACTATGTGAGGAAGTCGGACTTGGAAGCACTCATCAAGTCCATTGCTTCACTCAAAGAATC
CGGTATCACTTTCTCATCACAAACATCTAGTAGTTCAATTGTGATAGACTCGGGTGCTTCTCATCATATG
ATTAGTAACTCTAATCTTCTTGATAACATAGAACCAGCTCTAGGACATGTTATTATTGCTAATGGTGACA
AAGTTCCAATTGAAGGGATAGGAAACTTGAAATTGTTTAACAAAGATTCAAAAGCTTTCTTTATGCCTAA
GTTCACATCTAACTTATTATCCGTGAAAAGGACCACTAGAGACTTAAATTGTTATGCGATTTTTGGCCCT
AATGATGTGTATTTTCAGGATATTGAGACGGGAAAAGTTATTGGAGAAGGTGGTTCAAAAGGAGAACTCT
ATGTTCTTGAAGACTTGTCACCAAACTCTTCTAGCTGTTTTTCCTCTAAGTCACATTTAGGCATCTCTTT
TAATACTTTGTGGCATGCTAGGCTAGGTCATCCTCATACTAGAGCTCTTAAACTCATGTTACCAAATATT
TCTTTTGATCATACAAGTTGTGAGGCTTGTATTCTTGGTAAACATTGCAAATCGGTTTTTCCTAAATCTC
TTACTATCTATGAGAAATGTTTTGATCTAGTTCATTCGGATGTTTGGACCTCACCATGTGTTTCTAGAGA
CAACAACAAATATTTTGTCACATTTATTGATGAGAAATCAAAGTACACTTGGATAACACTATTACCCTCA
AAAGATAGAGTGTTTGAAGCTTTCACTAACTTTGAAACCTATGTCCCTAGGATGTTACGTCCTGTAGAAA
CCCCAACCCGTGAAATCAAAAAACTCGACGGCCTGTGGGCATTCAGTCTGGATCGCGAAAACTGTGGAAT
TGATCAGCGTTGGTGGGAAAGCGCGTTACAAGAAAGCCGGGCAATTGCTGTGCCAGGCAGTTTTAACGAT
CAGTTCGCCGATGCAGATATTCGTAATTATGCGGGCAACGTCTGGTATCAGCGCGAAGTCTTTATACCGA
AAGGTTGGGCAGGCCAGCGTATCGTGCTGCGTTTCGATGCGGTCACTCATTACGGCAAAGTGTGGGTCAA
TAATCAGGAAGTGATGGAGCATCAGGGCGGCTATACGCCATTTGAAGCCGATGTCACGCCGTATGTTATT
GCCGGGAAAAGTGTACGTATCACCGTTTGTGTGAACAACGAACTGAACTGGCAGACTATCCCGCCGGGAA
TGGTGATTACCGACGAAAACGGCAAGAAAAAGCAGTCTTACTTCCATGATTTCTTTAACTATGCCGGAAT
CCATCGCAGCGTAATGCTCTACACCACGCCGAACACCTGGGTGGACGATATCACCGTGGTGACGCATGTC
GCGCAAGACTGTAACCACGCGTCTGTTGACTGGCAGGTGGTGGCCAATGGTGATGTCAGCGTTGAACTGC
GTGATGCGGATCAACAGGTGGTTGCAACTGGACAAGGCACTAGCGGGACTTTGCAAGTGGTGAATCCGCA
CCTCTGGCAACCGGGTGAAGGTTATCTCTATGAACTGTGCGTCACAGCCAAAAGCCAGACAGAGTGTGAT
ATCTACCCGCTTCGCGTCGGCATCCGGTCAGTGGCAGTGAAGGGCGAACAGTTCCTGATTAACCACAAAC
CGTTCTACTTTACTGGCTTTGGTCGTCATGAAGATGCGGACTTGCGTGGCAAAGGATTCGATAACGTGCT
GATGGTGCACGACCACGCATTAATGGACTGGATTGGGGCCAACTCCTACCGTACCTCGCATTACCCTTAC
GCTGAAGAGATGCTCGACTGGGCAGATGAACATGGCATCGTGGTGATTGATGAAACTGCTGCTGTCGGCT
TTAACCTCTCTTTAGGCATTGGTTTCGAAGCGGGCAACAAGCCGAAAGAACTGTACAGCGAAGAGGCAGT
CAACGGGGAAACTCAGCAAGCGCACTTACAGGCGATTAAAGAGCTGATAGCGCGTGACAAAAACCACCCA
AGCGTGGTGATGTGGAGTATTGCCAACGAACCGGATACCCGTCCGCAAGGTGCACGGGAATATTTCGCGC
CACTGGCGGAAGCAACGCGTAAACTCGACCCGACGCGTCCGATCACCTGCGTCAATGTAATGTTCTGCGA
CGCTCACACCGATACCATCAGCGATCTCTTTGATGTGCTGTGCCTGAACCGTTATTACGGATGGTATGTC
CAAAGCGGCGATTTGGAAACGGCAGAGAAGGTACTGGAAAAAGAACTTCTGGCCTGGCAGGAGAAACTGC
ATCAGCCGATTATCATCACCGAATACGGCGTGGATACGTTAGCCGGGCTGCACTCAATGTACACCGACAT
GTGGAGTGAAGAGTATCAGTGTGCATGGCTGGATATGTATCACCGCGTCTTTGATCGCGTCAGCGCCGTC
GTCGGTGAACAGGTATGGAATTTCGCCGATTTTGCGACCTCGCAAGGCATATTGCGCGTTGGCGGTAACA
AGAAAGGGATCTTCACTCGCGACCGCAAACCGAAGTCGGCGGCTTTTCTGCTGCAAAAACGCTGGACTGG
CATGAACTTCGGTGAAAAACCGCAGCAGGGAGGCAAACAATGAACCCAGCTTTCTTGTACAAAGTGGTGA
TATCCCGCGGCCATGGCGGCCGGGAGCATGCGACGTCGATCTAACTGACTAGCCGCGGCCATGCTAGAGT
CCGCAAAAATCACCAGTCTCTCTCTACAAATCTATCTCTCTCTATTTTTCTCCAGAATAATGTGTGAGTA
GTTCCCAGATAAGGGAATTAGGGTTCTTATAGGGTTTCGCTCATGTGTTGAGCATATAAGAAACCCTTAG
TATGTATTTGTATTTGTAAAATACTTCTATCAATAAAATTTCTAATTCCTAAAACCAAAATCCAGTGACC
TGCAGGCATGCGACGTCGGGCCCTCTAGAGGATCCCCGGGTACCCTCGAATTATCATACATGAGAATTAA
GGGAGTCACGTTATGACCCCCGCCGATGACGCGGGACAAGCCGTTTTACGTTTGGAACTGACAGAACCGC
AACGTTGAAGGAGCCACTGAGCCGCGGGTTTCTGGAGTTTAATGAGCTAAGCACATACGTCAGAAACCAT
TATTGCGCGTTCAAAAGTCGCCTAAGGTCACTATCAGCTAGCAAATATTTCTTGTCAAAAATGCTCCACT
GACGTTCCATAAATTCCCCTCGGTATCCAATTAGAGTCTCATATTCACTCTCAACTCGATCGAGGGGATC
TACCATGAGCCCAGAACGACGCCCGGCCGACATCCGCCGTGCCACCGAGGCGGACATGCCGGCGGTCTGC
ACCATCGTCAACCACTACATCGAGACAAGCACGGTCAACTTCCGTACCGAGCCGCAGGAACCGCAGGAGT
GGACGGACGACCTCGTCCGTCTGCGGGAGCGCTATCCCTGGCTCGTCGCCGAGGTGGACGGCGAGGTCGC
CGGCATCGCCTACGCGGGTCCCTGGAAGGCACGCAACGCCTACGACTGGACGGCCGAGTCGACCGTGTAC
GTCTCCCCCCGCCACCAGCGGACGGGACTGGGCTCCACGCTCTACACCCACCTGCTGAAGTCCCTGGAGG
CACAGGGCTTCAAGAGCGTGGTCGCTGTCATCGGGCTGCCCAACGACCCGAGCGTGCGCATGCACGAGGC
GCTCGGATATGCCCCCCGCGGCATGCTGCGGGCGGCCGGCTTCAAGCACGGGAACTGGCATGACGTGGGT
TTCTGGCAGCTGGACTTCAGCCTGCCGGTGCCGCCCCGTCCGGTCCTGCCCGTCACCGAAATCTGATGAC
CCCTAGAGTCAAGCAGATCGTTCAAACATTTGGCAATAAAGTTTCTTAAGATTGAATCCTGTTGCCGGTC
TTGCGATGATTATCATATAATTTCTGTTGAATTACGTTAAGCATGTAATAATTAACATGTAATGCATGAC
GTTATTTATGAGATGGGTTTTTATGATTAGAGTCCCGCAATTATACATTTAATACGCGATAGAAAACAAA
ATATAGCGCGCAAACTAGGATAAATTATCGCGCGCGGTGTCATCTACTATGTTACTAGATCGACCGGCAT
GCAAGCTGATAATTCAATTCGGCGTTAATTCAGTACATTAAAAACGTCCGCAATGTGTTATTAAGTTGTC
TAAGCGTCAATTTGTTTACACCACAATATATCCTGCCACCAGCCAGCCAACAGCTCCCCGACCGGCAGCT
CGGCACAAAATCACCACTCGATACAGGCAGCCCATCAGTCCGGGACGGCGTCAGCGGGAGAGCCGTTGTA
AGGCGGCAGACTTTGCTCATGTTACCGATGCTATTCGGAAGAACGGCAACTAAGCTGCCGGGTTTGAAAC
ACGGATGATCTCGCGGAGGGTAGCATGTTGATTGTAACGATGACAGAGCGTTGCTGCCTGTGATCAATTC
GGGCACGAACCCAGTGGACATAAGCCTCGTTCGGTTCGTAAGCTGTAATGCAAGTAGCGTAACTGCCGTC
ACGCAACTGGTCCAGAACCTTGACCGAACGCAGCGGTGGTAACGGCGCAGTGGCGGTTTTCATGGCTTCT
TGTTATGACATGTTTTTTTGGGGTACAGTCTATGCCTCGGGCATCCAAGCAGCAAGCGCGTTACGCCGTG
GGTCGATGTTTGATGTTATGGAGCAGCAACGATGTTACGCAGCAGGGCAGTCGCCCTAAAACAAAGTTAA
ACATCATGGGGGAAGCGGTGATCGCCGAAGTATCGACTCAACTATCAGAGGTAGTTGGCGTCATCGAGCG
CCATCTCGAACCGACGTTGCTGGCCGTACATTTGTACGGCTCCGCAGTGGATGGCGGCCTGAAGCCACAC
AGTGATATTGATTTGCTGGTTACGGTGACCGTAAGGCTTGATGAAACAACGCGGCGAGCTTTGATCAACG
ACCTTTTGGAAACTTCGGCTTCCCCTGGAGAGAGCGAGATTCTCCGCGCTGTAGAAGTCACCATTGTTGT
GCACGACGACATCATTCCGTGGCGTTATCCAGCTAAGCGCGAACTGCAATTTGGAGAATGGCAGCGCAAT
GACATTCTTGCAGGTATCTTCGAGCCAGCCACGATCGACATTGATCTGGCTATCTTGCTGACAAAAGCAA
GAGAACATAGCGTTGCCTTGGTAGGTCCAGCGGCGGAGGAACTCTTTGATCCGGTTCCTGAACAGGATCT
ATTTGAGGCGCTAAATGAAACCTTAACGCTATGGAACTCGCCGCCCGACTGGGCTGGCGATGAGCGAAAT
GTAGTGCTTACGTTGTCCCGCATTTGGTACAGCGCAGTAACCGGCAAAATCGCGCCGAAGGATGTCGCTG
CCGACTGGGCAATGGAGCGCCTGCCGGCCCAGTATCAGCCCGTCATACTTGAAGCTAGACAGGCTTATCT
TGGACAAGAAGAAGATCGCTTGGCCTCGCGCGCAGATCAGTTGGAAGAATTTGTCCACTACGTGAAAGGC
GAGATCACCAAGGTAGTCGGCAAATAATGTCTAGCTAGAAATTCGTTCAAGCCGACGCCGCTTCGCCGGC
GTTAACTCAAGCGATTAGATGCACTAAGCACATAATTGCTCACAGCCAAACTATCAGGTCAAGTCTGCTT
TTATTATTTTTAAGCGTGCATAATAAGCCCTACACAAATTGGGAGATATATCATGCATGACCAAAATCCC
TTAACGTGAGTTTTCGTTCCACTGAGCGTCAGACCCCGTAGAAAAGATCAAAGGATCTTCTTGAGATCCT
TTTTTTCTGCGCGTAATCTGCTGCTTGCAAACAAAAAAACCACCGCTACCAGCGGTGGTTTGTTTGCCGG
ATCAAGAGCTACCAACTCTTTTTCCGAAGGTAACTGGCTTCAGCAGAGCGCAGATACCAAATACTGTCCT
TCTAGTGTAGCCGTAGTTAGGCCACCACTTCAAGAACTCTGTAGCACCGCCTACATACCTCGCTCTGCTA
ATCCTGTTACCAGTGGCTGCTGCCAGTGGCGATAAGTCGTGTCTTACCGGGTTGGACTCAAGACGATAGT
TACCGGATAAGGCGCAGCGGTCGGGCTGAACGGGGGGTTCGTGCACACAGCCCAGCTTGGAGCGAACGAC
CTACACCGAACTGAGATACCTACAGCGTGAGCTATGAGAAAGCGCCACGCTTCCCGAAGGGAGAAAGGCG
GACAGGTATCCGGTAAGCGGCAGGGTCGGAACAGGAGAGCGCACGAGGGAGCTTCCAGGGGGAAACGCCT
GGTATCTTTATAGTCCTGTCGGGTTTCGCCACCTCTGACTTGAGCGTCGATTTTTGTGATGCTCGTCAGG
GGGGCGGAGCCTATGGAAAAACGCCAGCAACGCGGCCTTTTTACGGTTCCTGGCCTTTTGCTGGCCTTTT
GCTCACATGTTCTTTCCTGCGTTATCCCCTGATTCTGTGGATAACCGTATTACCGCCTTTGAGTGAGCTG
ATACCGCTCGCCGCAGCCGAACGACCGAGCGCAGCGAGTCAGTGAGCGAGGAAGCGGAAGAGCGCCTGAT
GCGGTATTTTCTCCTTACGCATCTGTGCGGTATTTCACACCGCATATGGTGCACTCTCAGTACAATCTGC
TCTGATGCCGCATAGTTAAGCCAGTATACACTCCGCTATCGCTACGTGACTGGGTCATGGCTGCGCCCCG
ACACCCGCCAACACCCGCTGACGCGCCCTGACGGGCTTGTCTGCTCCCGGCATCCGCTTACAGACAAGCT
GTGACCGTCTCCGGGAGCTGCATGTGTCAGAGGTTTTCACCGTCATCACCGAAACGCGCGAGGCAGGGTG
CCTTGATGTGGGCGCCGGCGGTCGAGTGGCGACGGCGCGGCTTGTCCGCGCCCTGGTAGATTGCCTGGCC
GTAGGCCAGCCATTTTTGAGCGGCCAGCGGCCGCGATAGGCCGACGCGAAGCGGCGGGGCGTAGGGAGCG
CAGCGACCGAAGGGTAGGCGCTTTTTGCAGCTCTTCGGCTGTGCGCTGGCCAGACAGTTATGCACAGGCC
AGGCGGGTTTTAAGAGTTTTAATAAGTTTTAAAGAGTTTTAGGCGGAAAAATCGCCTTTTTTCTCTTTTA
TATCAGTCACTTACATGTGTGACCGGTTCCCAATGTACGGCTTTGGGTTCCCAATGTACGGGTTCCGGTT
CCCAATGTACGGCTTTGGGTTCCCAATGTACGTGCTATCCACAGGAAAGAGACCTTTTCGACCTTTTTCC
CCTGCTAGGGCAATTTGCCCTAGCATCTGCTCCGTACATTAGGAACCGGCGGATGCTTCGCCCTCGATCA
GGTTGCGGTAGCGCATGACTAGGATCGGGCCAGCCTGCCCCGCCTCCTCCTTCAAATCGTACTCCGGCAG
GTCATTTGACCCGATCAGCTTGCGCACGGTGAAACAGAACTTCTTGAACTCTCCGGCGCTGCCACTGCGT
TCGTAGATCGTCTTGAACAACCATCTGGCTTCTGCCTTGCCTGCGGCGCGGCGTGCCAGGCGGTAGAGAA
AACGGCCGATGCCGGGATCGATCAAAAAGTAATCGGGGTGAACCGTCAGCACGTCCGGGTTCTTGCCTTC
TGTGATCTCGCGGTACATCCAATCAGCTAGCTCGATCTCGATGTACTCCGGCCGCCCGGTTTCGCTCTTT
ACGATCTTGTAGCGGCTAATCAAGGCTTCACCCTCGGATACCGTCACCAGGCGGCCGTTCTTGGCCTTCT
TCGTACGCTGCATGGCAACGTGCGTGGTGTTTAACCGAATGCAGGTTTCTACCAGGTCGTCTTTCTGCTT
TCCGCCATCGGCTCGCCGGCAGAACTTGAGTACGTCCGCAACGTGTGGACGGAACACGCGGCCGGGCTTG
TCTCCCTTCCCTTCCCGGTATCGGTTCATGGATTCGGTTAGATGGGAAACCGCCATCAGTACCAGGTCGT
AATCCCACACACTGGCCATGCCGGCCGGCCCTGCGGAAACCTCTACGTGCCCGTCTGGAAGCTCGTAGCG
GATCACCTCGCCAGCTCGTCGGTCACGCTTCGACAGACGGAAAACGGCCACGTCCATGATGCTGCGACTA
TCGCGGGTGCCCACGTCATAGAGCATCGGAACGAAAAAATCTGGTTGCTCGTCGCCCTTGGGCGGCTTCC
TAATCGACGGCGCACCGGCTGCCGGCGGTTGCCGGGATTCTTTGCGGATTCGATCAGCGGCCGCTTGCCA
CGATTCACCGGGGCGTGCTTCTGCCTCGATGCGTTGCCGCTGGGCGGCCTGCGCGGCCTTCAACTTCTCC
ACCAGGTCATCACCCAGCGCCGCGCCGATTTGTACCGGGCCGGATGGTTTGCGACCGTCACGCCGATTCC
TCGGGCTTGGGGGTTCCAGTGCCATTGCAGGGCCGGCAGACAACCCAGCCGCTTACGCCTGGCCAACCGC
CCGTTCCTCCACACATGGGGCATTCCACGGCGTCGGTGCCTGGTTGTTCTTGATTTTCCATGCCGCCTCC
TTTAGCCGCTAAAATTCATCTACTCATTTATTCATTTGCTCATTTACTCTGGTAGCTGCGCGATGTATTC
AGATAGCAGCTCGGTAATGGTCTTGCCTTGGCGTACCGCGTACATCTTCAGCTTGGTGTGATCCTCCGCC
GGCAACTGAAAGTTGACCCGCTTCATGGCTGGCGTGTCTGCCAGGCTGGCCAACGTTGCAGCCTTGCTGC
TGCGTGCGCTCGGACGGCCGGCACTTAGCGTGTTTGTGCTTTTGCTCATTTTCTCTTTACCTCATTAACT
CAAATGAGTTTTGATTTAATTTCAGCGGCCAGCGCCTGGACCTCGCGGGCAGCGTCGCCCTCGGGTTCTG
ATTCAAGAACGGTTGTGCCGGCGGCGGCAGTGCCTGGGTAGCTCACGCGCTGCGTGATACGGGACTCAAG
AATGGGCAGCTCGTACCCGGCCAGCGCCTCGGCAACCTCACCGCCGATGCGCGTGCCTTTGATCGCCCGC
GACACGACAAAGGCCGCTTGTAGCCTTCCATCCGTGACCTCAATGCGCTGCTTAACCAGCTCCACCAGGT
CGGCGGTGGCCCATATGTCGTAAGGGCTTGGCTGCACCGGAATCAGCACGAAGTCGGCTGCCTTGATCGC
GGACACAGCCAAGTCCGCCGCCTGGGGCGCTCCGTCGATCACTACGAAGTCGCGCCGGCCGATGGCCTTC
ACGTCGCGGTCAATCGTCGGGCGGTCGATGCCGACAACGGTTAGCGGTTGATCTTCCCGCACGGCCGCCC
AATCGCGGGCACTGCCCTGGGGATCGGAATCGACTAACAGAACATCGGCCCCGGCGAGTTGCAGGGCGCG
GGCTAGATGGGTTGCGATGGTCGTCTTGCCTGACCCGCCTTTCTGGTTAAGTACAGCGATAACCTTCATG
CGTTCCCCTTGCGTATTTGTTTATTTACTCATCGCATCATATACGCAGCGACCGCATGACGCAAGCTGTT
TTACTCAAATACACATCACCTTTTTAGACGGCGGCGCTCGGTTTCTTCAGCGGCCAAGCTGGCCGGCCAG
GCCGCCAGCTTGGCATCAGACAAACCGGCCAGGATTTCATGCAGCCGCACGGTTGAGACGTGCGCGGGCG
GCTCGAACACGTACCCGGCCGCGATCATCTCCGCCTCGATCTCTTCGGTAATGAAAAACGGTTCGTCCTG
GCCGTCCTGGTGCGGTTTCATGCTTGTTCCTCTTGGCGTTCATTCTCGGCGGCCGCCAGGGCGTCGGCCT
CGGTCAATGCGTCCTCACGGAAGGCACCGCGCCGCCTGGCCTCGGTGGGCGTCACTTCCTCGCTGCGCTC
AAGTGCGCGGTACAGGGTCGAGCGATGCACGCCAAGCAGTGCAGCCGCCTCTTTCACGGTGCGGCCTTCC
TGGTCGATCAGCTCGCGGGCGTGCGCGATCTGTGCCGGGGTGAGGGTAGGGCGGGGGCCAAACTTCACGC
CTCGGGCCTTGGCGGCCTCGCGCCCGCTCCGGGTGCGGTCGATGATTAGGGAACGCTCGAACTCGGCAAT
GCCGGCGAACACGGTCAACACCATGCGGCCGGCCGGCGTGGTGGTGTCGGCCCACGGCTCTGCCAGGCTA
CGCAGGCCCGCGCCGGCCTCCTGGATGCGCTCGGCAATGTCCAGTAGGTCGCGGGTGCTGCGGGCCAGGC
GGTCTAGCCTGGTCACTGTCACAACGTCGCCAGGGCGTAGGTGGTCAAGCATCCTGGCCAGCTCCGGGCG
GTCGCGCCTGGTGCCGGTGATCTTCTCGGAAAACAGCTTGGTGCAGCCGGCCGCGTGCAGTTCGGCCCGT
TGGTTGGTCAAGTCCTGGTCGTCGGTGCTGACGCGGGCATAGCCCAGCAGGCCAGCGGCGGCGCTCTTGT
TCATGGCGTAATGTCTCCGGTTCTAGTCGCAAGTATTCTACTTTATGCGACTAAAACACGCGACAAGAAA
ACGCCAGGAAAAGGGCAGGGCGGCAGCCTGTCGCGTAACTTAGGACTTGTGCGACATGTCGTTTTCAGAA
GACGGCTGCACTGAACGTCAGAAGCCGACTGCACTATAGCAGCGGAGGGGTTGGATCAAAGTACTTTGAT
CCCGAGGGGAACCCTGTGGTTGGCATGCACATACAAATGGACGAACGGATAAACCTTTTCACGCCCTTTT
AAATATCCGTTATTCTAATAAACGCTCTTTTCTCTTAGGTTTACCCGCCAATATATCCTGTCAAACACTG
ATAGTTTAAACTGAAGGCGGGAAACGACAATCTGATCCAAGCTCAAGCTAAGCTTGAGCTCCAACTTT
Features (pLannotate 1.2.2; 26 found; start..end, strand, type, name):
     15..33      +  promoter       SP6 promoter: promoter for bacteriophage SP6 RNA polymerase
    680..1024    +  promoter       CaMV 35S promoter: strong constitutive promoter from cauliflower mosaic virus
    977..1023    +  promoter       minimal CaMV 35S promoter: minimal 35S promoter from cauliflower mosaic virus
   1065..1090    +  misc_feature   TMV Ω (fragment): translational enhancer from the tobacco mosaic virus 5'-leader sequence (Gallie et al., 1988)
   1133..1157    +  protein_bind   attB1: mutant version of attB; recombination site for the Gateway® BP reaction BP Clonase™
   1158..1871    +  CDS            P11: P11 is a basic (constitutively fluorescent) cyan fluorescent protein published in 1994, derived from Aequorea victoria.
   2712..4520    +  CDS            uidA: BGLR_ECOLI - Also known as gurA, gusA. Experimental evidence at protein level: Swiss-Prot protein existence level 1. From Escherichia coli (strain K12).
   4524..4548    -  protein_bind   attB2: mutant version of attB; recombination site for the Gateway® BP reaction BP Clonase™
   4667..4826    +  polyA_signal   CaMV poly(A) signal (fragment): cauliflower mosaic virus polyadenylation signal
   4853..4874    -  misc_feature   MCS (fragment): pUC18/19 multiple cloning site
   4964..5143    +  promoter       NOS promoter: nopaline synthase promoter
   5185..5733    +  CDS            bar: PAT_STRHY - Experimental evidence at protein level: Swiss-Prot protein existence level 1. Inactivates phosphinothricin (PPT) by transfer of an acetyl group from acetyl CoA. Can also acetylate demethylphosphinothricin but not PTT or glutamate. This enzyme is an effector of phosphinothricin tripeptide (PTT or bialaphos) resistance. From Streptomyces hygroscopicus. Introduced by genetic manipulation and expressed in glufosinate-tolerant maize by Dekalb Genetics.
   5756..6011    +  terminator     NOS terminator: nopaline synthase terminator and poly(A) signal
   6104..6128    -  misc_feature   LB T-DNA repeat: left border repeat from nopaline C58 T-DNA
   6366..6503    -  CDS            int (fragment): INT2_ECOLX - Protein inferred from homology: Swiss-Prot protein existence level 3. Putative integrase believed to be involved in the insertion of antibiotic resistance genes into plasmids and transposons. From Escherichia coli.
   6593..6649    +  CDS            GmR (fragment): gentamycin acetyltransferase; aacC1; confers resistance to gentamycin
   6660..7447    +  CDS            SmR (fragment): aminoglycoside adenylyltransferase (Murphy, 1985); aadA; confers resistance to spectinomycin and streptomycin
   7691..8279    +  rep_origin     ori: high-copy-number ColE1/pMB1/pBR322/pUC origin of replication
   8465..8605    -  misc_feature   bom: basis of mobility region from pBR322
   8707..8746    -  CDS            rop (fragment): Rop protein, which maintains plasmids at low copy number; rop
   8949..9143    -  rep_origin     pVS1 oriV: origin of replication for the Pseudomonas plasmid pVS1 (Heeb et al., 2000)
   9209..10277   -  CDS            pVS1 RepA (fragment): replication protein from the Pseudomonas plasmid pVS1 (Heeb et al., 2000)
  10710..11339   -  CDS            pVS1 StaA: stability protein from the Pseudomonas plasmid pVS1 (Heeb et al., 2000)
  11899..12300   -  CDS            Y4CG_SINFN (fragment): Protein inferred from homology: Swiss-Prot protein existence level 3. From Sinorhizobium fredii (strain NBRC 101917 / NGR234).
  12639..12663   -  misc_feature   RB T-DNA repeat: right border repeat from nopaline C58 T-DNA
  12732..14      +  protein_bind   attB4 (across the origin): mutant version of attB; core recombination site for the Gateway® BP reaction BP Clonase™
