>Addgene plasmid #167123 | p35S_GFP-EVDinter-GUS | addgene full sequence | sequence record 331746 | Addgene NGS Result
ATTTAGGTGACACTATAGAATACTCAAGCTATGCATCCAACGCGTTGGGAGCTCTCCCATATGGTCGACT
AGAGCCAAGCTGATCTCCTTTGCCCCGGAGATCACCATGGACGACTTTCTCTATCTCTACGATCTAGGAA
GAAAGTTCGACGGAGAAGGTGACGATACCATGTTCACCACCGATAATGAGAAGATTAGCCTCTTCAATTT
CAGAAAGAATGCTGACCCACAGATGGTTAGAGAGGCCTACGCGGCAGGTCTCATCAAGACGATCTACCCG
AGTAATAATCTCCAGGAGATCAAATACCTTCCCAAGAAGGTTAAAGATGCAGTCAAAAGATTCAGGACTA
ACTGCATCAAGAACACAGAGAAAGATATATTTCTCAAGATCAGAAGTACTATTCCAGTATGGACGATTCA
AGGCTTGCTTCATAAACCAAGGCAAGTAATAGAGATTGGAGTCTCTAAGAAAGTAGTTCCTACTGAATCA
AAGGCCATGGAGTCAAAAATTCAGATCGAGGATCTAACAGAACTCGCCGTGAAGACTGGCGAACAGTTCA
TACAGAGTCTTTTACGACTCAATGACAAGAAGAAAATCTTCGTCAACATGGTGGAGCACGACACTCTCGT
CTACTCCAAGAATATCAAAGATACAGTCTCAGAAGACCAAAGGGCTATTGAGACTTTTCAACAAAGGGTA
ATATCGGGAAACCTCCTCGGATTCCATTGCCCAGCTATCTGTCACTTCATCAAAAGGACAGTAGAAAAGG
AAGGTGGCACCTACAAATGCCATCATTGCGATAAAGGAAAGGCTATCGTTCAAGATGCCCCTGCCGACAG
TGGTCCCAAAGATGGACCCCCACCCACGAGGAGCATCGTGGAAAAAGAAGACGTTCCAACCACGTCTTCA
AAGCAAGTGGATTGATGTGATATCTCCACTGACGTAAGGGATGACGCACAATCCCACTATCCTTCGCAAG
ACCCTTCCTCTATATAAGGAAGTTCATTTCATTTGGAGAGGACTCCGGTATTTTTACAACAATTACCACA
ACAAAACAAACAACAAACAACATTACAATTTACTATTCTAGTCGACCTGCAGGCGGCCGCACTAGTGATA
TCAGCAAGTTTGTACAAAAAAGCAGGCTATGAGTAAAGGAGAAGAACTTTTCACTGGAGTTGTCCCAATT
CTTGTTGAATTAGATGGTGATGTTAATGGGCACAAATTTTCTGTCAGTGGAGAGGGTGAAGGTGATGCAA
CATACGGAAAACTTACCCTTAAATTTATTTGCACTACTGGAAAACTACCTGTTCCATGGCCAACCCTGGT
CACCACCCTGACCTACGGCGTGCAGTGCTTCTCCCGTTACCCTGATCATATGAAGCGGCACGACTTCTTC
AAGAGCGCCATGCCTGAGGGATACGTGCAGGAGAGGACCATCTTCTTCAAGGACGACGGGAACTACAAGA
CACGTGCTGAAGTCAAGTTTGAGGGAGACACCCTCGTCAACAGGATCGAGCTTAAGGGAATCGATTTCAA
GGAGGACGGAAACATCCTCGGCCACAAGTTGGAATACAACTACAACTCCCACAACGTATACATCATGGCC
GACAAGCAAAAGAACGGCATCAAAGCCAACTTCAAGACCCGCCACAACATCGAAGACGGCGGCGTGCAAC
TCGCTGATCATTATCAACAAAATACTCCAATTGGCGATGGCCCTGTCCTTTTACCAGACAACCATTACCT
GTCCACACAATCTGCCCTTTCGAAAGATCCCAACGAAAAGAGAGACCACATGGTCCTTCTTGAGTTTGTA
ACAGCTGCTGGGATTACACATGGCATGGTAGAACTATACAAACTCGAGGAGACATCCACATCATTCGGAG
ACTATGTGAGGAAGTCGGACTTGGAAGCACTCATCAAGTCCATTGCTTCACTCAAAGAATCCGGTATCAC
TTTCTCATCACAAACATCTAGTAGTTCAATTGTGATAGACTCGGGTGCTTCTCATCATATGATTAGTAAC
TCTAATCTTCTTGATAACATAGAACCAGCTCTAGGACATGTTATTATTGCTAATGGTGACAAAGTTCCAA
TTGAAGGGATAGGAAACTTGAAATTGTTTAACAAAGATTCAAAAGCTTTCTTTATGCCTAAGTTCACATC
TAACTTATTATCCGTGAAAAGGACCACTAGAGACTTAAATTGTTATGCGATTTTTGGCCCTAATGATGTG
TATTTTCAGGATATTGAGACGGGAAAAGTTATTGGAGAAGGTGGTTCAAAAGGAGAACTCTATGTTCTTG
AAGACTTGTCACCAAACTCTTCTAGCTGTTTTTCCTCTAAGTCACATTTAGGCATCTCTTTTAATACTTT
GTGGCATGCTAGGCTAGGTCATCCTCATACTAGAGCTCTTAAACTCATGTTACCAAATATTTCTTTTGAT
CATACAAGTTGTGAGGCTTGTATTCTTGGTAAACATTGCAAATCGGTTTTTCCTAAATCTCTTACTATCT
ATGAGAAATGTTTTGATCTAGTTCATTCGGATGTTTGGACCTCACCATGTGTTTCTAGAGACAACAACAA
ATATTTTGTCACATTTATTGATGAGAAATCAAAGTACACTTGGATAACACTATTACCCTCAAAAGATAGA
GTGTTTGAAGCTTTCACTAACTTTGAAACCTATGTCCCTAGGATGTTACGTCCTGTAGAAACCCCAACCC
GTGAAATCAAAAAACTCGACGGCCTGTGGGCATTCAGTCTGGATCGCGAAAACTGTGGAATTGATCAGCG
TTGGTGGGAAAGCGCGTTACAAGAAAGCCGGGCAATTGCTGTGCCAGGCAGTTTTAACGATCAGTTCGCC
GATGCAGATATTCGTAATTATGCGGGCAACGTCTGGTATCAGCGCGAAGTCTTTATACCGAAAGGTTGGG
CAGGCCAGCGTATCGTGCTGCGTTTCGATGCGGTCACTCATTACGGCAAAGTGTGGGTCAATAATCAGGA
AGTGATGGAGCATCAGGGCGGCTATACGCCATTTGAAGCCGATGTCACGCCGTATGTTATTGCCGGGAAA
AGTGTACGTATCACCGTTTGTGTGAACAACGAACTGAACTGGCAGACTATCCCGCCGGGAATGGTGATTA
CCGACGAAAACGGCAAGAAAAAGCAGTCTTACTTCCATGATTTCTTTAACTATGCCGGAATCCATCGCAG
CGTAATGCTCTACACCACGCCGAACACCTGGGTGGACGATATCACCGTGGTGACGCATGTCGCGCAAGAC
TGTAACCACGCGTCTGTTGACTGGCAGGTGGTGGCCAATGGTGATGTCAGCGTTGAACTGCGTGATGCGG
ATCAACAGGTGGTTGCAACTGGACAAGGCACTAGCGGGACTTTGCAAGTGGTGAATCCGCACCTCTGGCA
ACCGGGTGAAGGTTATCTCTATGAACTGTGCGTCACAGCCAAAAGCCAGACAGAGTGTGATATCTACCCG
CTTCGCGTCGGCATCCGGTCAGTGGCAGTGAAGGGCGAACAGTTCCTGATTAACCACAAACCGTTCTACT
TTACTGGCTTTGGTCGTCATGAAGATGCGGACTTGCGTGGCAAAGGATTCGATAACGTGCTGATGGTGCA
CGACCACGCATTAATGGACTGGATTGGGGCCAACTCCTACCGTACCTCGCATTACCCTTACGCTGAAGAG
ATGCTCGACTGGGCAGATGAACATGGCATCGTGGTGATTGATGAAACTGCTGCTGTCGGCTTTAACCTCT
CTTTAGGCATTGGTTTCGAAGCGGGCAACAAGCCGAAAGAACTGTACAGCGAAGAGGCAGTCAACGGGGA
AACTCAGCAAGCGCACTTACAGGCGATTAAAGAGCTGATAGCGCGTGACAAAAACCACCCAAGCGTGGTG
ATGTGGAGTATTGCCAACGAACCGGATACCCGTCCGCAAGGTGCACGGGAATATTTCGCGCCACTGGCGG
AAGCAACGCGTAAACTCGACCCGACGCGTCCGATCACCTGCGTCAATGTAATGTTCTGCGACGCTCACAC
CGATACCATCAGCGATCTCTTTGATGTGCTGTGCCTGAACCGTTATTACGGATGGTATGTCCAAAGCGGC
GATTTGGAAACGGCAGAGAAGGTACTGGAAAAAGAACTTCTGGCCTGGCAGGAGAAACTGCATCAGCCGA
TTATCATCACCGAATACGGCGTGGATACGTTAGCCGGGCTGCACTCAATGTACACCGACATGTGGAGTGA
AGAGTATCAGTGTGCATGGCTGGATATGTATCACCGCGTCTTTGATCGCGTCAGCGCCGTCGTCGGTGAA
CAGGTATGGAATTTCGCCGATTTTGCGACCTCGCAAGGCATATTGCGCGTTGGCGGTAACAAGAAAGGGA
TCTTCACTCGCGACCGCAAACCGAAGTCGGCGGCTTTTCTGCTGCAAAAACGCTGGACTGGCATGAACTT
CGGTGAAAAACCGCAGCAGGGAGGCAAACAATGAACCCAGCTTTCTTGTACAAAGTGGTGATATCCCGCG
GCCATGGCGGCCGGGAGCATGCGACGTCGATCTAACTGACTAGCCGCGGCCATGCTAGAGTCCGCAAAAA
TCACCAGTCTCTCTCTACAAATCTATCTCTCTCTATTTTTCTCCAGAATAATGTGTGAGTAGTTCCCAGA
TAAGGGAATTAGGGTTCTTATAGGGTTTCGCTCATGTGTTGAGCATATAAGAAACCCTTAGTATGTATTT
GTATTTGTAAAATACTTCTATCAATAAAATTTCTAATTCCTAAAACCAAAATCCAGTGACCTGCAGGCAT
GCGACGTCGGGCCCTCTAGAGGATCCCCGGGTACCGCGAATTATCGATCATGAGCGGAGAATTAAGGGAG
TCACGTTATGACCCCCGCCGATGACGCGGGACAAGCCGTTTTACGTTTGGAACTGACAGAACCGCAACGT
TGAAGGAGCCACTGAGCCGCGGGTTTCTGGAGTTTAATGAGCTAAGCACATACGTCAGAAACCATTATTG
CGCGTTCAAAAGTCGCCTAAGGTCACTATCAGCTAGCAAATATTTCTTGTCAAAAATGCTCCACTGACGT
TCCATAAATTCCCCTCGGTATCCAATTAGAGTCTCATATTCACTCTCAACTCGATCGAGGGGATCTACCA
TGAGCCCAGAACGACGCCCGGCCGACATCCGCCGTGCCACCGAGGCGGACATGCCGGCGGTCTGCACCAT
CGTCAACCACTACATCGAGACAAGCACGGTCAACTTCCGTACCGAGCCGCAGGAACCGCAGGAGTGGACG
GACGACCTCGTCCGTCTGCGGGAGCGCTATCCCTGGCTCGTCGCCGAGGTGGACGGCGAGGTCGCCGGCA
TCGCCTACGCGGGTCCCTGGAAGGCACGCAACGCCTACGACTGGACGGCCGAGTCGACCGTGTACGTCTC
CCCCCGCCACCAGCGGACGGGACTGGGCTCCACGCTCTACACCCACCTGCTGAAGTCCCTGGAGGCACAG
GGCTTCAAGAGCGTGGTCGCTGTCATCGGGCTGCCCAACGACCCGAGCGTGCGCATGCACGAGGCGCTCG
GATATGCCCCCCGCGGCATGCTGCGGGCGGCCGGCTTCAAGCACGGGAACTGGCATGACGTGGGTTTCTG
GCAGCTGGACTTCAGCCTGCCGGTGCCGCCCCGTCCGGTCCTGCCCGTCACCGAAATCTGATGACCCCTA
GAGTCAAGCAGATCGTTCAAACATTTGGCAATAAAGTTTCTTAAGATTGAATCCTGTTGCCGGTCTTGCG
ATGATTATCATATAATTTCTGTTGAATTACGTTAAGCATGTAATAATTAACATGTAATGCATGACGTTAT
TTATGAGATGGGTTTTTATGATTAGAGTCCCGCAATTATACATTTAATACGCGATAGAAAACAAAATATA
GCGCGCAAACTAGGATAAATTATCGCGCGCGGTGTCATCTATGTTACTAGATCGACCGGCATGCAAGCTG
ATAATTCAATTCGGCGTTAATTCAGTACATTAAAAACGTCCGCAATGTGTTATTAAGTTGTCTAAGCGTC
AATTTGTTTACACCACAATATATCCTGCCACCAGCCAGCCAACAGCTCCCCGACCGGCAGCTCGGCACAA
AATCACCACTCGATACAGGCAGCCCATCAGTCCGGGACGGCGTCAGCGGGAGAGCCGTTGTAAGGCGGCA
GACTTTGCTCATGTTACCGATGCTATTCGGAAGAACGGCAACTAAGCTGCCGGGTTTGAAACACGGATGA
TCTCGCGGAGGGTAGCATGTTGATTGTAACGATGACAGAGCGTTGCTGCCTGTGATCAATTCGGGCACGA
ACCCAGTGGACATAAGCCTGTTCGGTTCGTAAGCTGTAATGCAAGTAGCGTATGCGCTCACGCAACTGGT
CCAGAACCTTGACCGAACGCAGCGGTGGTAACGGCGCAGTGGCGGTTTTCATGGCTTGTTATGACTGTTT
TTTTGGGGTACAGTCTATGCCTCGGGCATCCAAGCAGCAAGCGCGTTACGCCGTGGGTCGATGTTTGATG
TTATGGAGCAGCAACGATGTTACGCAGCAGGGCAGTCGCCCTAAAACAAAGTTAAACATCATGGGGGAAG
CGGTGATCGCCGAAGTATCGACTCAACTATCAGAGGTAGTTGGCGTCATCGAGCGCCATCTCGAACCGAC
GTTGCTGGCCGTACATTTGTACGGCTCCGCAGTGGATGGCGGCCTGAAGCCACACAGTGATATTGATTTG
CTGGTTACGGTGACCGTAAGGCTTGATGAAACAACGCGGCGAGCTTTGATCAACGACCTTTTGGAAACTT
CGGCTTCCCCTGGAGAGAGCGAGATTCTCCGCGCTGTAGAAGTCACCATTGTTGTGCACGACGACATCAT
TCCGTGGCGTTATCCAGCTAAGCGCGAACTGCAATTTGGAGAATGGCAGCGCAATGACATTCTTGCAGGT
ATCTTCGAGCCAGCCACGATCGACATTGATCTGGCTATCTTGCTGACAAAAGCAAGAGAACATAGCGTTG
CCTTGGTAGGTCCAGCGGCGGAGGAACTCTTTGATCCGGTTCCTGAACAGGATCTATTTGAGGCGCTAAA
TGAAACCTTAACGCTATGGAACTCGCCGCCCGACTGGGCTGGCGATGAGCGAAATGTAGTGCTTACGTTG
TCCCGCATTTGGTACAGCGCAGTAACCGGCAAAATCGCGCCGAAGGATGTCGCTGCCGACTGGGCAATGG
AGCGCCTGCCGGCCCAGTATCAGCCCGTCATACTTGAAGCTAGACAGGCTTATCTTGGACAAGAAGAAGA
TCGCTTGGCCTCGCGCGCAGATCAGTTGGAAGAATTTGTCCACTACGTGAAAGGCGAGATCACCAAGGTA
GTCGGCAAATAATGTCTAGCTAGAAATTCGTTCAAGCCGACGCCGCTTCGCGGCGCGGCTTAACTCAAGC
GTTAGATGCACTAAGCACATAATTGCTCACAGCCAAACTATCAGGTCAAGTCTGCTTTTATTATTTTTAA
GCGTGCATAATAAGCCCTACACAAATTGGGAGATATATCATGCATGACCAAAATCCCTTAACGTGAGTTT
TCGTTCCACTGAGCGTCAGACCCCGTAGAAAAGATCAAAGGATCTTCTTGAGATCCTTTTTTTCTGCGCG
TAATCTGCTGCTTGCAAACAAAAAAACCACCGCTACCAGCGGTGGTTTGTTTGCCGGATCAAGAGCTACC
AACTCTTTTTCCGAAGGTAACTGGCTTCAGCAGAGCGCAGATACCAAATACTGTCCTTCTAGTGTAGCCG
TAGTTAGGCCACCACTTCAAGAACTCTGTAGCACCGCCTACATACCTCGCTCTGCTAATCCTGTTACCAG
TGGCTGCTGCCAGTGGCGATAAGTCGTGTCTTACCGGGTTGGACTCAAGACGATAGTTACCGGATAAGGC
GCAGCGGTCGGGCTGAACGGGGGGTTCGTGCACACAGCCCAGCTTGGAGCGAACGACCTACACCGAACTG
AGATACCTACAGCGTGAGCTATGAGAAAGCGCCACGCTTCCCGAAGGGAGAAAGGCGGACAGGTATCCGG
TAAGCGGCAGGGTCGGAACAGGAGAGCGCACGAGGGAGCTTCCAGGGGGAAACGCCTGGTATCTTTATAG
TCCTGTCGGGTTTCGCCACCTCTGACTTGAGCGTCGATTTTTGTGATGCTCGTCAGGGGGGCGGAGCCTA
TGGAAAAACGCCAGCAACGCGGCCTTTTTACGGTTCCTGGCCTTTTGCTGGCCTTTTGCTCACATGTTCT
TTCCTGCGTTATCCCCTGATTCTGTGGATAACCGTATTACCGCCTTTGAGTGAGCTGATACCGCTCGCCG
CAGCCGAACGACCGAGCGCAGCGAGTCAGTGAGCGAGGAAGCGGAAGAGCGCCTGATGCGGTATTTTCTC
CTTACGCATCTGTGCGGTATTTCACACCGCATATGGTGCACTCTCAGTACAATCTGCTCTGATGCCGCAT
AGTTAAGCCAGTATACACTCCGCTATCGCTACGTGACTGGGTCATGGCTGCGCCCCGACACCCGCCAACA
CCCGCTGACGCGCCCTGACGGGCTTGTCTGCTCCCGGCATCCGCTTACAGACAAGCTGTGACCGTCTCCG
GGAGCTGCATGTGTCAGAGGTTTTCACCGTCATCACCGAAACGCGCGAGGCAGGGTGCCTTGATGTGGGC
GCCGGCGGTCGAGTGGCGACGGCGCGGCTTGTCCGCGCCCTGGTAGATTGCCTGGCCGTAGGCCAGCCAT
TTTTGAGCGGCCAGCGGCCGCGATAGGCCGACGCGAAGCGGCGGGGCGTAGGGAGCGCAGCGACCGAAGG
GTAGGCGCTTTTTGCAGCTCTTCGGCTGTGCGCTGGCCAGACAGTTATGCACAGGCCAGGCGGGTTTTAA
GAGTTTTAATAAGTTTTAAAGAGTTTTAGGCGGAAAAATCGCCTTTTTTCTCTTTTATATCAGTCACTTA
CATGTGTGACCGGTTCCCAATGTACGGCTTTGGGTTCCCAATGTACGGGTTCCGGTTCCCAATGTACGGC
TTTGGGTTCCCAATGTACGTGCTATCCACAGGAAAGAGACCTTTTCGACCTTTTTCCCCTGCTAGGGCAA
TTTGCCCTAGCATCTGCTCCGTACATTAGGAACCGGCGGATGCTTCGCCCTCGATCAGGTTGCGGTAGCG
CATGACTAGGATCGGGCCAGCCTGCCCCGCCTCCTCCTTCAAATCGTACTCCGGCAGGTCATTTGACCCG
ATCAGCTTGCGCACGGTGAAACAGAACTTCTTGAACTCTCCGGCGCTGCCACTGCGTTCGTAGATCGTCT
TGAACAACCATCTGGCTTCTGCCTTGCCTGCGGCGCGGCGTGCCAGGCGGTAGAGAAAACGGCCGATGCC
GGGATCGATCAAAAAGTAATCGGGGTGAACCGTCAGCACGTCCGGGTTCTTGCCTTCTGTGATCTCGCGG
TACATCCAATCAGCTAGCTCGATCTCGATGTACTCCGGCCGCCCGGTTTCGCTCTTTACGATCTTGTAGC
GGCTAATCAAGGCTTCACCCTCGGATACCGTCACCAGGCGGCCGTTCTTGGCCTTCTTCGTACGCTGCAT
GGCAACGTGCGTGGTGTTTAACCGAATGCAGGTTTCTACCAGGTCGTCTTTCTGCTTTCCGCCATCGGCT
CGCCGGCAGAACTTGAGTACGTCCGCAACGTGTGGACGGAACACGCGGCCGGGCTTGTCTCCCTTCCCTT
CCCGGTATCGGTTCATGGATTCGGTTAGATGGGAAACCGCCATCAGTACCAGGTCGTAATCCCACACACT
GGCCATGCCGGCCGGCCCTGCGGAAACCTCTACGTGCCCGTCTGGAAGCTCGTAGCGGATCACCTCGCCA
GCTCGTCGGTCACGCTTCGACAGACGGAAAACGGCCACGTCCATGATGCTGCGACTATCGCGGGTGCCCA
CGTCATAGAGCATCGGAACGAAAAAATCTGGTTGCTCGTCGCCCTTGGGCGGCTTCCTAATCGACGGCGC
ACCGGCTGCCGGCGGTTGCCGGGATTCTTTGCGGATTCGATCAGCGGCCGCTTGCCACGATTCACCGGGG
CGTGCTTCTGCCTCGATGCGTTGCCGCTGGGCGGCCTGCGCGGCCTTCAACTTCTCCACCAGGTCATCAC
CCAGCGCCGCGCCGATTTGTACCGGGCCGGATGGTTTGCGACCGCTCACGCCGATTCCTCGGGCTTGGGG
GTTCCAGTGCCATTGCAGGGCCGGCAGACAACCCAGCCGCTTACGCCTGGCCAACCGCCCGTTCCTCCAC
ACATGGGGCATTCCACGGCGTCGGTGCCTGGTTGTTCTTGATTTTCCATGCCGCCTCCTTTAGCCGCTAA
AATTCATCTACTCATTTATTCATTTGCTCATTTACTCTGGTAGCTGCGCGATGTATTCAGATAGCAGCTC
GGTAATGGTCTTGCCTTGGCGTACCGCGTACATCTTCAGCTTGGTGTGATCCTCCGCCGGCAACTGAAAG
TTGACCCGCTTCATGGCTGGCGTGTCTGCCAGGCTGGCCAACGTTGCAGCCTTGCTGCTGCGTGCGCTCG
GACGGCCGGCACTTAGCGTGTTTGTGCTTTTGCTCATTTTCTCTTTACCTCATTAACTCAAATGAGTTTT
GATTTAATTTCAGCGGCCAGCGCCTGGACCTCGCGGGCAGCGTCGCCCTCGGGTTCTGATTCAAGAACGG
TTGTGCCGGCGGCGGCAGTGCCTGGGTAGCTCACGCGCTGCGTGATACGGGACTCAAGAATGGGCAGCTC
GTACCCGGCCAGCGCCTCGGCAACCTCACCGCCGATGCGCGTGCCTTTGATCGCCCGCGACACGACAAAG
GCCGCTTGTAGCCTTCCATCCGTGACCTCAATGCGCTGCTTAACCAGCTCCACCAGGTCGGCGGTGGCCC
ATATGTCGTAAGGGCTTGGCTGCACCGGAATCAGCACGAAGTCGGCTGCCTTGATCGCGGACACAGCCAA
GTCCGCCGCCTGGGGCGCTCCGTCGATCACTACGAAGTCGCGCCGGCCGATGGCCTTCACGTCGCGGTCA
ATCGTCGGGCGGTCGATGCCGACAACGGTTAGCGGTTGATCTTCCCGCACGGCCGCCCAATCGCGGGCAC
TGCCCTGGGGATCGGAATCGACTAACAGAACATCGGCCCCGGCGAGTTGCAGGGCGCGGGCTAGATGGGT
TGCGATGGTCGTCTTGCCTGACCCGCCTTTCTGGTTAAGTACAGCGATAACCTTCATGCGTTCCCCTTGC
GTATTTGTTTATTTACTCATCGCATCATATACGCAGCGACCGCATGACGCAAGCTGTTTTACTCAAATAC
ACATCACCTTTTTAGACGGCGGCGCTCGGTTTCTTCAGCGGCCAAGCTGGCCGGCCAGGCCGCCAGCTTG
GCATCAGACAAACCGGCCAGGATTTCATGCAGCCGCACGGTTGAGACGTGCGCGGGCGGCTCGAACACGT
ACCCGGCCGCGATCATCTCCGCCTCGATCTCTTCGGTAATGAAAAACGGTTCGTCCTGGCCGTCCTGGTG
CGGTTTCATGCTTGTTCCTCTTGGCGTTCATTCTCGGCGGCCGCCAGGGCGTCGGCCTCGGTCAATGCGT
CCTCACGGAAGGCACCGCGCCGCCTGGCCTCGGTGGGCGTCACTTCCTCGCTGCGCTCAAGTGCGCGGTA
CAGGGTCGAGCGATGCACGCCAAGCAGTGCAGCCGCCTCTTTCACGGTGCGGCCTTCCTGGTCGATCAGC
TCGCGGGCGTGCGCGATCTGTGCCGGGGTGAGGGTAGGGCGGGGGCCAAACTTCACGCCTCGGGCCTTGG
CGGCCTCGCGCCCGCTCCGGGTGCGGTCGATGATTAGGGAACGCTCGAACTCGGCAATGCCGGCGAACAC
GGTCAACACCATGCGGCCGGCCGGCGTGGTGGTGTCGGCCCACGGCTCTGCCAGGCTACGCAGGCCCGCG
CCGGCCTCCTGGATGCGCTCGGCAATGTCCAGTAGGTCGCGGGTGCTGCGGGCCAGGCGGTCTAGCCTGG
TCACTGTCACAACGTCGCCAGGGCGTAGGTGGTCAAGCATCCTGGCCAGCTCCGGGCGGTCGCGCCTGGT
GCCGGTGATCTTCTCGGAAAACAGCTTGGTGCAGCCGGCCGCGTGCAGTTCGGCCCGTTGGTTGGTCAAG
TCCTGGTCGTCGGTGCTGACGCGGGCATAGCCCAGCAGGCCAGCGGCGGCGCTCTTGTTCATGGCGTAAT
GTCTCCGGTTCTAGTCGCAAGTATTCTACTTTATGCGACTAAAACACGCGACAAGAAAACGCCAGGAAAA
GGGCAGGGCGGCAGCCTGTCGCGTAACTTAGGACTTGTGCGACATGTCGTTTTCAGAAGACGGCTGCACT
GAACGTCAGAAGCCGACTGCACTATAGCAGCGGAGGGGTTGGATCAAAGTACTTTAAAGTACTTTAAAGT
ACTTTAAAGTACTTTGATCCCGAGGGGAACCCTGTGGTTGGCATGCACATACAAATGGACGAACGGATAA
ACCTTTTCACGCCCTTTTAAATATCCGATTATTCTAATAAACGCTCTTTTCTCTTAGGTTTACCCGCCAA
TATATCCTGTCAAACACTGATAGTTTAAACTGAAGGCGGGAAACGACAATCTGATCCAAGCTCAAGCTAA
GCTTGAGCTCCAACTTTGTATAGAAAAGTTGTC
Features (pLannotate 1.2.2; 26 found; start..end, strand, type, name):
      1..19      +  promoter       SP6 promoter: promoter for bacteriophage SP6 RNA polymerase
    679..1023    +  promoter       CaMV 35S promoter: strong constitutive promoter from cauliflower mosaic virus
    976..1022    +  promoter       minimal CaMV 35S promoter: minimal 35S promoter from cauliflower mosaic virus
   1055..1080    +  misc_feature   TMV Ω (fragment): translational enhancer from the tobacco mosaic virus 5'-leader sequence (Gallie et al., 1988)
   1125..1145    +  protein_bind   attB1: mutant version of attB; core recombination site for the Gateway® BP reaction BP Clonase™
   1149..1862    +  CDS            P11: P11 is a basic (constitutively fluorescent) cyan fluorescent protein published in 1994, derived from Aequorea victoria.
   2703..4511    +  CDS            uidA: BGLR_ECOLI - Also known as gurA, gusA. Experimental evidence at protein level: Swiss-Prot protein existence level 1. From Escherichia coli (strain K12).
   4515..4539    -  protein_bind   attB2: mutant version of attB; recombination site for the Gateway® BP reaction BP Clonase™
   4658..4817    +  polyA_signal   CaMV poly(A) signal (fragment): cauliflower mosaic virus polyadenylation signal
   4844..4866    -  misc_feature   MCS (fragment): pUC18/19 multiple cloning site
   4959..5138    +  promoter       NOS promoter: nopaline synthase promoter
   5180..5728    +  CDS            bar: PAT_STRHY - Experimental evidence at protein level: Swiss-Prot protein existence level 1. Inactivates phosphinothricin (PPT) by transfer of an acetyl group from acetyl CoA. Can also acetylate demethylphosphinothricin but not PTT or glutamate. This enzyme is an effector of phosphinothricin tripeptide (PTT or bialaphos) resistance. From Streptomyces hygroscopicus. Introduced by genetic manipulation and expressed in glufosinate-tolerant maize by Dekalb Genetics.
   5751..6003    +  terminator     NOS terminator: nopaline synthase terminator and poly(A) signal
   6096..6120    -  misc_feature   LB T-DNA repeat: left border repeat from nopaline C58 T-DNA
   6379..6402    +  promoter       Pc promoter (fragment): intI1 (promoter lies within the coding sequence); class 1 integron promoter
   6578..6634    +  CDS            GmR (fragment): gentamycin acetyltransferase; aacC1; confers resistance to gentamycin
   6645..7432    +  CDS            SmR (fragment): aminoglycoside adenylyltransferase (Murphy, 1985); aadA; confers resistance to spectinomycin and streptomycin
   7678..8266    +  rep_origin     ori: high-copy-number ColE1/pMB1/pBR322/pUC origin of replication
   8452..8592    -  misc_feature   bom: basis of mobility region from pBR322
   8694..8733    -  CDS            rop (fragment): Rop protein, which maintains plasmids at low copy number; rop
   8936..9130    -  rep_origin     pVS1 oriV: origin of replication for the Pseudomonas plasmid pVS1 (Heeb et al., 2000)
   9196..10269   -  CDS            pVS1 RepA: replication protein from the Pseudomonas plasmid pVS1 (Heeb et al., 2000)
  10698..11327   -  CDS            pVS1 StaA: stability protein from the Pseudomonas plasmid pVS1 (Heeb et al., 2000)
  11887..12288   -  CDS            Y4CG_SINFN (fragment): Protein inferred from homology: Swiss-Prot protein existence level 3. From Sinorhizobium fredii (strain NBRC 101917 / NGR234).
  12658..12682   -  misc_feature   RB T-DNA repeat: right border repeat from nopaline C58 T-DNA
  12751..12771   +  protein_bind   attB4: mutant version of attB; core recombination site for the Gateway® BP reaction BP Clonase™
