[The description below was written by a language model from this plasmid's Addgene catalogue record and pLannotate feature annotations shown in this document.]
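Description:
p35S_GFP-EVDinter-GUS is a plant binary expression vector of about 12.7 kb, built by Gateway recombination in the pB7m34GW backbone and intended for Agrobacterium-mediated T-DNA delivery. It replicates in E. coli from a high-copy ColE1/pMB1-type origin, with a pBR322 bom site nearby. The pVS1 oriV, RepA and StaA functions support replication and stable maintenance in Agrobacterium. Bacterial selection is by spectinomycin through the aadA (SmR) gene. Within the nopaline-type left and right T-DNA borders, a NOS promoter–bar–NOS terminator cassette provides phosphinothricin (Basta) resistance for selecting transformed plants.

The payload is a dual-reporter cassette driven by the CaMV 35S promoter, followed by a fragment of the TMV Ω translational enhancer and ended by a CaMV poly(A) signal. The attB4, attB1 and attB2 sites are the scars of multisite Gateway assembly. The first reading frame is mGFP5, which the automated annotation labels as the related Aequorea variant "P11". It is followed by an unannotated gap of roughly 0.8 kb and then the E. coli uidA (GUS) coding sequence. This gap matches the recorded 827 bp insert, which carries the GAG intron and proximal polyadenylation signal of the Arabidopsis thaliana Copia93 retroelement EVADE (AT5G17125).

Placing this segment between the two reporters should make the outcome depend on how the transcript is processed. Use of the proximal EVADE terminator would be expected to give a short GFP-only transcript, whereas removal of the intron would allow expression to continue into GUS. The record does not state this readout explicitly. The associated publication concerns the genome expression strategy of Ty1/Copia retroelements. The depositor sequence and the repository's sequencing result differ slightly in length but show essentially the same features.
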