Addgene plasmid #167123: p35S_GFP-EVDinter-GUS
Purpose: Plant binary expression vector containing the intron and proximal polyadenylation signal sequences of the Copia93 retroelement EVADE (AT5G17125) between mGFP5 and GUS under CaMV 35S promoter.
Depositing lab: Arturo Marí-Ordóñez & Olivier Voinnet. Depositing organization: ETH Zurich (Swiss Federal Institute of Technology). Publication: A genome-wide transcriptome and translatome analysis of Arabidopsis transposons identifies a unique and conserved genome expression strategy for Ty1/Copia retroelements. Oberlin S, Sarazin A, Chevalier C, Voinnet O, Mari-Ordonez A. Genome Res. 2017 Sep;27(9):1549-1562. doi: 10.1101/gr.220723.117. Epub 2017 Aug 7. PubMed 28784835.
Backbone
  Vector backbone: pB7m34GW
  Backbone manufacturer: Invitrogen
  Backbone size w/o insert (bp): 8000
  Total vector size (bp): 12738
  Vector type: Plant Expression
  Selectable markers: Basta
Growth in bacteria
  Bacterial resistance: Spectinomycin, 50 μg/mL
  Growth temperature: 37°C
  Growth strain: DH5alpha
  Copy number: High Copy
Gene/Insert
  Gene/Insert name: EVADE GAG intron and terminator (EVD_in/ter) (alt names: Copia93 intron and terminator; AT5TE20395; AT5G17125)
  Species: A. thaliana (mustard weed)
  Insert size (bp): 827
  GenBank ID: NC_003076.8
  Entrez Gene: AT5G17125 (a.k.a. AT5G17125)
  Promoter: CaMV 35S
  Tag / fusion protein: mGFP5 (N terminal on insert); GUS (C terminal on insert)
  Cloning method: Gateway Cloning
  Sequencing primers: 5′ TTCGACGGAGAAGGTGACGATAC; 3′ TTGGTGAAGATATCCGCCAACTG
Terms and licenses: Academic/Nonprofit Terms; Industry Terms: Not Available to Industry
How to cite: p35S_GFP-EVDinter-GUS was a gift from Arturo Marí-Ordóñez & Olivier Voinnet (Addgene plasmid # 167123 ; http://n2t.net/addgene:167123 ; RRID:Addgene_167123)
